Addgene plasmid #156440: pKS021 - pCAGGS-3XFLAG-mKate2-SA1-bpA
Purpose: For transient expression of mouse SA1 (= STAG1 or SCC3A) tagged with mKate2
Depositing lab: Elphege Nora. Depositing organization: University of California, San Francisco (UCSF). Publication: Molecular basis of CTCF binding polarity in genome folding. Nora EP, Caccianini L, Fudenberg G, So K, Kameswaran V, Nagle A, Uebersohn A, Hajj B, Saux AL, Coulon A, Mirny LA, Pollard KS, Dahan M, Bruneau BG. Nat Commun. 2020 Nov 5;11(1):5612. doi: 10.1038/s41467-020-19283-x. PubMed 33154377.
Backbone
  Vector backbone: pKS021-pCAGGS-3XFLAG-mKate2-SA1-bpAk
  Vector type: Mammalian Expression
Growth in bacteria
  Bacterial resistance: Ampicillin, 100 μg/mL
  Growth temperature: 37°C
  Growth strain: DH5alpha
  Copy number: High Copy
Gene/Insert
  Gene/Insert name: mouse SA1 (alt name: STAG1)
  Species: M. musculus (mouse)
  Mutation: none
  Entrez Gene: Stag1 (a.k.a. AU045003, SA-1, Scc3)
  Cloning method: Gibson Cloning
Terms and licenses: Academic/Nonprofit Terms; Industry Terms: Not Available to Industry
How to cite: pKS021 - pCAGGS-3XFLAG-mKate2-SA1-bpA was a gift from Elphege Nora (Addgene plasmid # 156440 ; http://n2t.net/addgene:156440 ; RRID:Addgene_156440)
