[The description below was written by a language model from this plasmid's Addgene catalogue record and pLannotate feature annotations shown in this document.]
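Description:
pKS021 - pCAGGS-3XFLAG-mKate2-SA1-bpA is a mammalian expression plasmid of about 9.1 kb, built by Gibson assembly on a pCAGGS-type backbone, for transient expression of mouse SA1 (STAG1, also called SCC3A) as a red fluorescent fusion protein. It is propagated in E. coli from a high-copy ColE1/pUC-type origin and selected with ampicillin through the β-lactamase gene and its own promoter. Leftover lac promoter, lac operator, CAP-binding site and a short lacI fragment lie between the expression cassette and the origin. These are backbone remnants with no evident role in the payload. No mammalian selection marker is annotated, which fits the stated transient use.

Expression is driven by the CAG arrangement: the human CMV immediate-early enhancer, the chicken β-actin promoter and a chimeric chicken β-actin/rabbit β-globin intron, which together give strong, broadly active transcription in mammalian cells. Downstream sits the mKate2 coding sequence, a monomeric, rapidly maturing red fluorescent protein, followed after a short gap by the unmutated mouse Stag1 open reading frame, so mKate2 is at the N-terminus of SA1. The plasmid name indicates a 3XFLAG epitope ahead of mKate2. The automated annotation does not call it as a feature, although there is unannotated space between the intron and mKate2. Transcripts end at a rabbit β-globin polyadenylation signal, and the small "HBB fragment" just before it is most likely part of that globin 3′ region rather than a coding element.

SA1 is a subunit of the cohesin complex, so the construct suits imaging or FLAG-based detection of tagged SA1 in transfected cells. The depositor and sequencing-derived records differ by about ten bases in length but carry the same annotated features.
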