Features (pLannotate 1.2.2; 14 found; start..end, strand, type, name):
      4..383     +  enhancer       CMV enhancer: human cytomegalovirus immediate early enhancer
    386..661     +  promoter       chicken β-actin promoter: No description available
    662..1670    +  intron         chimeric intron: chimera between introns from chicken β-actin and rabbit β-globin
   1844..2539    +  CDS            mKate2: mKate2 is a basic (constitutively fluorescent) red fluorescent protein published in 2009, derived from Entacmaea quadricolor. It is reported to be a rapidly-maturing monomer with moderate acid sensitivity.
   2576..6349    +  CDS            Stag1: STAG1_MOUSE - Also known as Sa1. Experimental evidence at protein level: Swiss-Prot protein existence level 1. Component of cohesin complex, a complex required for the cohesion of sister chromatids after DNA replication. The cohesin complex apparently forms a large proteinaceous ring within which sister chromatids can be trapped. At anaphase, the complex is cleaved and dissociates from chromatin, allowing sister chromatids to segregate. The cohesin complex may also play a role in spindle pole assembly during mitosis (By similarity). From Mus musculus (Mouse).
   6375..6440    +  CDS            HBB (fragment): HBB_PONPY - Experimental evidence at transcript level: Swiss-Prot protein existence level 2. Involved in oxygen transport from the lung to the various peripheral tissues. From Pongo pygmaeus (Bornean orangutan).
   6511..6566    +  polyA_signal   β-globin poly(A) signal: rabbit β-globin polyadenylation signal (Gil and Proudfoot, 1987)
   6949..6965    -  protein_bind   lac operator: The lac repressor binds to the lac operator to inhibit transcription in E. coli. This inhibition can be relieved by adding lactose or isopropyl-β-D-thiogalactopyranoside (IPTG). lac repressor encoded by lacI
   6973..7003    -  promoter       lac promoter: promoter for the E. coli lac operon
   7018..7039    -  protein_bind   CAP binding site: CAP binding activates transcription in the presence of cAMP. E. coli catabolite activator protein
   7090..7152    -  CDS            lacI (fragment): LACI_ECOLI - Experimental evidence at protein level: Swiss-Prot protein existence level 1. Repressor of the lactose operon. Binds allolactose as an inducer. From Escherichia coli (strain K12).
   7335..7923    -  rep_origin     ori: high-copy-number ColE1/pMB1/pBR322/pUC origin of replication
   8094..8954    -  CDS            AmpR: β-lactamase; bla; confers resistance to ampicillin, carbenicillin, and related antibiotics
   8955..9059    -  promoter       AmpR promoter: bla
>Addgene plasmid #156440 | pKS021 - pCAGGS-3XFLAG-mKate2-SA1-bpA | depositor full sequence | sequence record 301989 | pKS021 - pCAGGS-3XFLAG-mKate2-SA1-bpA sequence 9085 bps
GTCGACATTGATTATTGACTAGTTATTAATAGTAATCAATTACGGGGTCATTAGTTCATAGCCCATATAT
GGAGTTCCGCGTTACATAACTTACGGTAAATGGCCCGCCTGGCTGACCGCCCAACGACCCCCGCCCATTG
ACGTCAATAATGACGTATGTTCCCATAGTAACGCCAATAGGGACTTTCCATTGACGTCAATGGGTGGACT
ATTTACGGTAAACTGCCCACTTGGCAGTACATCAAGTGTATCATATGCCAAGTACGCCCCCTATTGACGT
CAATGACGGTAAATGGCCCGCCTGGCATTATGCCCAGTACATGACCTTATGGGACTTTCCTACTTGGCAG
TACATCTACGTATTAGTCATCGCTATTACCATGGGTCGAGGTGAGCCCCACGTTCTGCTTCACTCTCCCC
ATCTCCCCCCCCTCCCCACCCCCAATTTTGTATTTATTTATTTTTTAATTATTTTGTGCAGCGATGGGGG
CGGGGGGGGGGGGGGCGCGCGCCAGGCGGGGCGGGGCGGGGCGAGGGGCGGGGCGGGGCGAGGCGGAGAG
GTGCGGCGGCAGCCAATCAGAGCGGCGCGCTCCGAAAGTTTCCTTTTATGGCGAGGCGGCGGCGGCGGCG
GCCCTATAAAAAGCGAAGCGCGCGGCGGGCGGGAGTCGCTGCGTTGCCTTCGCCCCGTGCCCCGCTCCGC
GCCGCCTCGCGCCGCCCGCCCCGGCTCTGACTGACCGCGTTACTCCCACAGGTGAGCGGGCGGGACGGCC
CTTCTCCTCCGGGCTGTAATTAGCGCTTGGTTTAATGACGGCTCGTTTCTTTTCTGTGGCTGCGTGAAAG
CCTTAAAGGGCTCCGGGAGGGCCCTTTGTGCGGGGGGGAGCGGCTCGGGGGGTGCGTGCGTGTGTGTGTG
CGTGGGGAGCGCCGCGTGCGGCCCGCGCTGCCCGGCGGCTGTGAGCGCTGCGGGCGCGGCGCGGGGCTTT
GTGCGCTCCGCGTGTGCGCGAGGGGAGCGCGGCCGGGGGCGGTGCCCCGCGGTGCGGGGGGGCTGCGAGG
GGAACAAAGGCTGCGTGCGGGGTGTGTGCGTGGGGGGGTGAGCAGGGGGTGTGGGCGCGGCGGTCGGGCT
GTAACCCCCCCCTGCACCCCCCTCCCCGAGTTGCTGAGCACGGCCCGGCTTCGGGTGCGGGGCTCCGTGC
GGGGCGTGGCGCGGGGCTCGCCGTGCCGGGCGGGGGGTGGCGGCAGGTGGGGGTGCCGGGCGGGGCGGGG
CCGCCTCGGGCCGGGGAGGGCTCGGGGGAGGGGCGCGGCGGCCCCGGAGCGCCGGCGGCTGTCGAGGCGC
GGCGAGCCGCAGCCATTGCCTTTTATGGTAATCGTGCGAGAGGGCGCAGGGACTTCCTTTGTCCCAAATC
TGGCGGAGCCGAAATCTGGGAGGCGCCGCCGCACCCCCTCTAGCGGGCGCGGGCGAAGCGGTGCGGCGCC
GGCAGGAAGGAAATGGGCGGGGAGGGCCTTCGTGCGTCGCCGCGCCGCCGTCCCCTTCTCCATCTCCAGC
CTCGGGGCTGCCGCAGGGGGACGGCTGCCTTCGGGGGGGACGGGGCAGGGCGGGGTTCGGCTTCTGGCGT
GTGACCGGCGGCTCTAGAGCCTCTGCTAACCATGTTCATGCCTTCTTCTTTTTCCTACAGCTCCTGGGCA
ACGTGCTGGTTATTGTGCTGTCTCATCATTTTGGCAAAGAATTCCTCGAGAATTCTCACGCGTGAATTCC
ACCATGGACTATAAGGACCACGACGGAGACTACAAGGATCATGATATTGATTACAAAGACGATGACGATA
AGCCCGGGGGGGGAGCAGGAGGCATGGTGAGCGAGCTGATTAAGGAGAACATGCACATGAAGCTGTACAT
GGAGGGCACCGTGAACAACCACCACTTCAAGTGCACATCCGAGGGCGAAGGCAAGCCCTACGAGGGCACC
CAGACCATGAGAATCAAGGCGGTCGAGGGCGGCCCTCTCCCCTTCGCCTTCGACATCCTGGCTACCAGCT
TCATGTACGGCAGCAAAACCTTCATCAACCACACCCAGGGCATCCCCGACTTCTTTAAGCAGTCCTTCCC
CGAGGGCTTCACATGGGAGAGAGTCACCACATACGAAGACGGGGGCGTGCTGACCGCTACCCAGGACACC
AGCCTCCAGGACGGCTGCCTCATCTACAACGTCAAGATCAGAGGGGTGAACTTCCCATCCAACGGCCCTG
TGATGCAGAAGAAAACACTCGGCTGGGAGGCCTCCACCGAGACCCTGTACCCCGCTGACGGCGGCCTGGA
AGGCAGAGCCGACATGGCCCTGAAGCTCGTGGGCGGGGGCCACCTGATCTGCAACTTGAAGACCACATAC
AGATCCAAGAAACCCGCTAAGAACCTCAAGATGCCCGGCGTCTACTATGTGGACAGAAGACTGGAAAGAA
TCAAGGAGGCCGACAAAGAGACCTACGTCGAGCAGCACGAGGTGGCTGTGGCCAGATACTGCGACCTCCC
TAGCAAACTGGGGCACAGAGGCGGTGGAGGGTCAGGCGGTGGTGGATCCACCGGTATGATTACTTCAGAG
TTACCAGTGTTACAGGATTCAACTAATGAAACTACTGCCCACTCTGATGCTGGCAGCGAACTTGAAGAAA
CAGAGGTCAAAGGAAAAAGAAAAAGGGGTCGTCCTGGCCGGCCTCCATCAACAAATAAGAAACCTCGAAA
ATCTCCAGGAGAAAAGAGCAGAATTGAAGCTGGAATTCGAGGAGCAGGTCGTGGAAGAGCCAATGGGCAC
CCCCAACAGAACGGCGACGGGGATCCTGTCACCTTATTTGAGGTGGTGAAGCTGGGGAAGAGTGCAATGC
AGTCCGTGGTGGATGACTGGATTGAATTATATAAACAAGACAGGGACATCGCACTTCTGGATTTAATCAA
CTTTTTTATCCAGTGTTCAGGATGTCGAGGTACGGTCAGAATAGAGATGTTTCGAAATATGCAGAACGCA
GAAATAATCAGAAAAATGACTGAAGAATTTGATGAGGACAGTGGTGACTACCCCCTTACAATGCCTGGTC
CTCAGTGGAAAAAATTTCGTTCCAATTTTTGTGAATTTATTGGAGTCCTGATTCGACAGTGTCAATATAG
CATAATTTATGATGAATATATGATGGACACCGTAATTTCCCTTTTGACTGGTTTGTCAGACTCCCAAGTC
AGAGCTTTTAGGCATACAAGTACCCTTGCTGCAATGAAGCTGATGACTGCTCTGGTGAATGTTGCTTTAA
ACCTCAGTATTCATCAAGATAATACACAGAGGCAATATGAAGCTGAGAGAAATAAAATGATTGGGAAGAG
AGCCAATGAAAGACTGGAGTTACTACTTCAGAAACGTAAAGAGCTACAAGAAAATCAAGATGAAATTGAA
AATATGATGAACTCTATCTTTAAGGGTATATTTGTTCATCGATACCGTGATGCAATTGCTGAAATTCGAG
CCATCTGTATTGAAGAAATTGGAGTGTGGATGAAAATGTATAGCGATGCCTTCCTAAATGACAGTTACTT
GAAATATGTAGGATGGACTCTTCACGATAGGCAAGGGGAAGTCAGACTGAAGTGTTTGAAAGCTCTACAA
AGCCTGTATACCAATAGAGAATTATTCCCCAAATTGGAGCTATTTACAAATCGATTCAAGGATCGCATTG
TATCAATGACTCTTGACAAAGAATATGATGTTGCTGTGGAAGCAATCCGATTGGTTACTCTGATCCTTCA
TGGCAGTGAAGAAGCTCTTTCCAACGAAGACTGTGAAAATGTTTACCATTTGGTGTATTCAGCACATCGC
CCTGTTGCTGTGGCAGCTGGAGAGTTCCTACACAAAAAGCTGTTCAGCAGACATGACCCACAAGCAGAGG
AAGCGTTAGCGAAGAGGAGAGGAAGGAACAGTCCAAACGGGAACCTCATTAGGATGCTTGTTCTTTTCTT
TCTGGAAAGTGAGTTACATGAACATGCAGCCTACTTGGTGGACAGCTTGTGGGAGAGCTCTCAAGAACTG
TTGAAAGACTGGGAATGTATGACAGAGTTACTATTAGAAGAACCTGTTCAAGGAGAAGAAGCAATGTCTG
ACCGTCAAGAGAGTGCTCTTATAGAGCTAATGGTCTGTACAATTCGTCAGGCAGCTGAGGCACATCCTCC
AGTGGGAAGGGGTACTGGCAAGAGAGTGCTAACAGCCAAAGAAAGGAAAACTCAAATTGATGATAGGAAC
AAATTAACTGAACATTTTATCATTACACTTCCTATGTTACTATCAAAGTATTCTGCAGATGCTGAGAAGG
TAGCAAACTTGCTGCAAATTCCACAGTATTTTGATCTAGAAATCTACAGCACAGGTCGGATGGAAAAGCA
CCTGGATGCTTTATTAAAACAAATTAAGTTTGTTGTAGAGAAACATGTAGAATCAGATGTCCTAGAAGCC
TGCAGTAAAACCTACAGCATTTTATGCAGTGAAGAGTATACCATTCAGAATCGAGTTGATATTGCTCGGA
GCCAACTGATTGATGAATTTGTAGATCGATTCAATCATTCTGTAGAAGACCTGTTGCAAGAGGGTGAAGA
AGCTGACGATGATGATATCTACAATGTTCTTTCCACCTTAAAGCGTTTAACTTCTTTTCACAATGCTCAT
GATCTCACTAAATGGGATCTATTTGGTAATTGCTACAGACTATTGAAGACTGGAATTGAACATGGAGCTA
TGCCAGAACAGATAGTCGTACAAGCACTGCAGTGTTCCCATTACTCAATTCTGTGGCAGTTGGTGAAAAT
TACTGACGGATCTCCTTCCAAAGAGGATTTGTTGGTATTGAGGAAAACAGTGAAGTCTTTTCTGGCTGTT
TGCCAACAGTGCCTATCTAATGTTAATACTCCAGTTAAGGAACAGGCTTTCATGCTGCTCTGTGATCTTT
TAATGATTTTTAGCCACCAATTAATGACAGGTGGCAGAGAGGGCCTTCAGCCTTTGGTGTTTAATCCAGA
TACTGGACTCCAGTCTGAACTCCTCAGTTTTGTGATGGATCATGTTTTCATTGACCAAGATGAGGAAAAC
CAAAGCATGGAGGGTGATGAGGAAGATGAAGCTAATAAAATTGAAGCCTTACATAAAAGGAGGAACCTGC
TTGCTGCCTTCAGCAAACTTATCATTTATGATATTGTTGACATGCACGCAGCTGCAGACATCTTTAAACA
CTACATGAAGTATTACAATGACTATGGTGATATTATTAAGGAAACACTGAGTAAGACCAGGCAGATTGAT
AAAATTCAGTGTGCTAAGACTCTCATTCTCAGTCTGCAACAGTTGTTTAATGAACTTGTTCAAGAACAAG
GTCCTAATCTGGATAGGACATCTGCCCACGTCAGTGGGATTAAAGAACTGGCACGTCGTTTTGCCCTTAC
ATTTGGATTGGACCAGATCAAGACCCGAGAAGCTGTTGCCACACTTCACAAGGATGGAATAGAGTTTGCC
TTTAAATACCAGAATCAGAAAGGACAAGAATACCCACCCCCTAATCTGGCTTTTCTAGAAGTACTAAGTG
AATTTTCTTCTAAACTCCTTCGACAGGACAAGAAAACTGTTCATTCGTATCTTGAAAAATTCCTCACCGA
GCAGATGATGGAAAGGAGGGAGGATGTGTGGCTTCCACTCATCTCGTATAGAAACTCATTAGTCACTGGA
GGTGAAGATGACAGGATGTCTGTGAACAGTGGAAGTAGCAGCAGTAAAACGTCCTCAGTAAGGAGTAAGA
AAGGAAGACCCCCACTGCACAGAAAACGAGTAGAAGATGAAAGTCTGGATAACACATGGCTAAATAGGAC
TGACACGATGATTCAGACTCCTGGACCCTTGCCAACCCCACAGCTCACCTCCACGGTACTTAGAGAAAAC
AGCCGTCCCATGGGAGAGCAGATTCAGGAACCTGAGTCTGAGCATGGCTCTGAACCAGACTTTTTACATA
ATCCCCAGATGCAGATCTCTTGGTTAGGCCAGCCGAAGTTAGAAGACTTGAATCGGAAGGACAGAACAGG
GATGAACTACATGAAAGTAAGAGCTGGAGTCCGGCACGCCGTTCGGGGTCTAATGGAGGAAGATGCTGAG
CCCATCTTTGAAGATGTGATGATGTCATCACGGAGCCAGTTAGAAGACATGAATGAAGAATTTGAAGACA
CCATGGTTATTGATTTGCCCCCATCAAGAAATCGCCGAGAGAGAGCTGAGCTAAGGCCAGACTTCTTTGA
CTCTGCAGCTATCATAGAAGATGATTCAGGATTTGGAATGCCTATGTTCTGAGTTTAAACGCGGCCGCTC
AGGTCAGGTGCAGGCTGCCTATCAGAAGGTGGTGGCTGGTGTGGCCAATGCCCTGGCTCACAAATACCAC
TGAGATCTTTTTCCCTCTGCCAAAAATTATGGGGACATCATGAAGCCCCTTGAGCATCTGACTTCTGGCT
AATAAAGGAAATTTATTTTCATTGCAATAGTGTGTTGGAATTTTTTGTGTCTCTCACTCGGAAGGACATA
TGGGAGGGCAAATCATTTAAAACATCAGAATGAGTATTTGGTTTAGAGTTTGGCAACATATGCCATATGC
TGGCTGCCATGAACAAAGGTGGCTATAAAGAGGTCATCAGTATATGAAACAGCCCCCTGCTGTCCATTCC
TTATTCCATAGAAAAGCCTTGACTTGAGGTTAGATTTTTTTTATATTTTGTTTTGTGTTATTTTTTTCTT
TAACATCCCTAAAATTTTCCTTACATGTTTTACTAGCCAGATTTTTCCTCCTCTCCTGACTACTCCCAGT
CATAGCTGTCCCTCTTCTCTTATGAAGATCCCTCGACCTGCAGCCCAAGCTTGGCGTAATCATGGTCATA
GCTGTTTCCTGTGTGAAATTGTTATCCGCTCACAATTCCACACAACATACGAGCCGGAAGCATAAAGTGT
AAAGCCTGGGGTGCCTAATGAGTGAGCTAACTCACATTAATTGCGTTGCGCTCACTGCCCGCTTTCCAGT
CGGGAAACCTGTCGTGCCAGCGGATCCGCTGCATTAATGAATCGGCCAACGCGCGGGGAGAGGCGGTTTG
CGTATTGGGCGCTCTTCCGCTTCCTCGCTCACTGACTCGCTGCGCTCGGTCGTTCGGCTGCGGCGAGCGG
TATCAGCTCACTCAAAGGCGGTAATACGGTTATCCACAGAATCAGGGGATAACGCAGGAAAGAACATGTG
AGCAAAAGGCCAGCAAAAGGCCAGGAACCGTAAAAAGGCCGCGTTGCTGGCGTTTTTCCATAGGCTCCGC
CCCCCTGACGAGCATCACAAAAATCGACGCTCAAGTCAGAGGTGGCGAAACCCGACAGGACTATAAAGAT
ACCAGGCGTTTCCCCCTGGAAGCTCCCTCGTGCGCTCTCCTGTTCCGACCCTGCCGCTTACCGGATACCT
GTCCGCCTTTCTCCCTTCGGGAAGCGTGGCGCTTTCTCAATGCTCACGCTGTAGGTATCTCAGTTCGGTG
TAGGTCGTTCGCTCCAAGCTGGGCTGTGTGCACGAACCCCCCGTTCAGCCCGACCGCTGCGCCTTATCCG
GTAACTATCGTCTTGAGTCCAACCCGGTAAGACACGACTTATCGCCACTGGCAGCAGCCACTGGTAACAG
GATTAGCAGAGCGAGGTATGTAGGCGGTGCTACAGAGTTCTTGAAGTGGTGGCCTAACTACGGCTACACT
AGAAGGACAGTATTTGGTATCTGCGCTCTGCTGAAGCCAGTTACCTTCGGAAAAAGAGTTGGTAGCTCTT
GATCCGGCAAACAAACCACCGCTGGTAGCGGTGGTTTTTTTGTTTGCAAGCAGCAGATTACGCGCAGAAA
AAAAGGATCTCAAGAAGATCCTTTGATCTTTTCTACGGGGTCTGACGCTCAGTGGAACGAAAACTCACGT
TAAGGGATTTTGGTCATGAGATTATCAAAAAGGATCTTCACCTAGATCCTTTTAAATTAAAAATGAAGTT
TTAAATCAATCTAAAGTATATATGAGTAAACTTGGTCTGACAGTTACCAATGCTTAATCAGTGAGGCACC
TATCTCAGCGATCTGTCTATTTCGTTCATCCATAGTTGCCTGACTCCCCGTCGTGTAGATAACTACGATA
CGGGAGGGCTTACCATCTGGCCCCAGTGCTGCAATGATACCGCGAGACCCACGCTCACCGGCTCCAGATT
TATCAGCAATAAACCAGCCAGCCGGAAGGGCCGAGCGCAGAAGTGGTCCTGCAACTTTATCCGCCTCCAT
CCAGTCTATTAATTGTTGCCGGGAAGCTAGAGTAAGTAGTTCGCCAGTTAATAGTTTGCGCAACGTTGTT
GCCATTGCTACAGGCATCGTGGTGTCACGCTCGTCGTTTGGTATGGCTTCATTCAGCTCCGGTTCCCAAC
GATCAAGGCGAGTTACATGATCCCCCATGTTGTGCAAAAAAGCGGTTAGCTCCTTCGGTCCTCCGATCGT
TGTCAGAAGTAAGTTGGCCGCAGTGTTATCACTCATGGTTATGGCAGCACTGCATAATTCTCTTACTGTC
ATGCCATCCGTAAGATGCTTTTCTGTGACTGGTGAGTACTCAACCAAGTCATTCTGAGAATAGTGTATGC
GGCGACCGAGTTGCTCTTGCCCGGCGTCAATACGGGATAATACCGCGCCACATAGCAGAACTTTAAAAGT
GCTCATCATTGGAAAACGTTCTTCGGGGCGAAAACTCTCAAGGATCTTACCGCTGTTGAGATCCAGTTCG
ATGTAACCCACTCGTGCACCCAACTGATCTTCAGCATCTTTTACTTTCACCAGCGTTTCTGGGTGAGCAA
AAACAGGAAGGCAAAATGCCGCAAAAAAGGGAATAAGGGCGACACGGAAATGTTGAATACTCATACTCTT
CCTTTTTCAATATTATTGAAGCATTTATCAGGGTTATTGTCTCATGAGCGGATACATATTTGAATGTATT
TAGAAAAATAAACAAATAGGGGTTCCGCGCACATTTCCCCGAAAAGTGCCACCTG
