Features (pLannotate 1.2.2; 14 found; start..end, strand, type, name):
      5..384     +  enhancer       CMV enhancer: human cytomegalovirus immediate early enhancer
    386..661     +  promoter       chicken β-actin promoter: No description available
    662..1678    +  intron         chimeric intron: chimera between introns from chicken β-actin and rabbit β-globin
   1852..2547    +  CDS            mKate2: mKate2 is a basic (constitutively fluorescent) red fluorescent protein published in 2009, derived from Entacmaea quadricolor. It is reported to be a rapidly-maturing monomer with moderate acid sensitivity.
   2584..6357    +  CDS            Stag1: STAG1_MOUSE - Also known as Sa1. Experimental evidence at protein level: Swiss-Prot protein existence level 1. Component of cohesin complex, a complex required for the cohesion of sister chromatids after DNA replication. The cohesin complex apparently forms a large proteinaceous ring within which sister chromatids can be trapped. At anaphase, the complex is cleaved and dissociates from chromatin, allowing sister chromatids to segregate. The cohesin complex may also play a role in spindle pole assembly during mitosis (By similarity). From Mus musculus (Mouse).
   6383..6448    +  CDS            HBB (fragment): HBB_PONPY - Experimental evidence at transcript level: Swiss-Prot protein existence level 2. Involved in oxygen transport from the lung to the various peripheral tissues. From Pongo pygmaeus (Bornean orangutan).
   6519..6574    +  polyA_signal   β-globin poly(A) signal: rabbit β-globin polyadenylation signal (Gil and Proudfoot, 1987)
   6959..6975    -  protein_bind   lac operator: The lac repressor binds to the lac operator to inhibit transcription in E. coli. This inhibition can be relieved by adding lactose or isopropyl-β-D-thiogalactopyranoside (IPTG). lac repressor encoded by lacI
   6983..7013    -  promoter       lac promoter: promoter for the E. coli lac operon
   7028..7049    -  protein_bind   CAP binding site: CAP binding activates transcription in the presence of cAMP. E. coli catabolite activator protein
   7100..7162    -  CDS            lacI (fragment): LACI_ECOLI - Experimental evidence at protein level: Swiss-Prot protein existence level 1. Repressor of the lactose operon. Binds allolactose as an inducer. From Escherichia coli (strain K12).
   7345..7933    -  rep_origin     ori: high-copy-number ColE1/pMB1/pBR322/pUC origin of replication
   8104..8964    -  CDS            AmpR: β-lactamase; bla; confers resistance to ampicillin, carbenicillin, and related antibiotics
   8965..9069    -  promoter       AmpR promoter: bla
>Addgene plasmid #156440 | pKS021 - pCAGGS-3XFLAG-mKate2-SA1-bpA | addgene full sequence | sequence record 310248 | Addgene NGS Result
GGTCGACATTGATTATTGACTAGTTATTAATAGTAATCAATTACGGGGTCATTAGTTCATAGCCCATATA
TGGAGTTCCGCGTTACATAACTTACGGTAAATGGCCCGCCTGGCTGACCGCCCAACGACCCCCGCCCATT
GACGTCAATAATGACGTATGTTCCCATAGTAACGCCAATAGGGACTTTCCATTGACGTCAATGGGTGGAG
TATTTACGGTAAACTGCCCACTTGGCAGTACATCAAGTGTATCATATGCCAAGTACGCCCCCTATTGACG
TCAATGACGGTAAATGGCCCGCCTGGCATTATGCCCAGTACATGACCTTATGGGACTTTCCTACTTGGCA
GTACATCTACGTATTAGTCATCGCTATTACCATGGTCGAGGTGAGCCCCACGTTCTGCTTCACTCTCCCC
ATCTCCCCCCCCTCCCCACCCCCAATTTTGTATTTATTTATTTTTTAATTATTTTGTGCAGCGATGGGGG
CGGGGGGGGGGGGGGSGCGCGCCRGGSGGGGGGGGGSGGGGSGRGGGGSGGGGSGGGGSGAGGCGGAGAG
GTGCGGCGGCAGCCAATCAGAGCGGCGCGCTCCGAAAGTTTCCTTTTATGGCGAGGCGGCGGCGGCGGCG
GCCCTATAAAAAGCGAAGCGCGCGGCGGGCGGGAGTCGCTGCGCGCTGCCTTCGCCCCGTGCCCCGCTCC
GCCGCCGCCTCGCGCCGCCCGCCCCGGCTCTGACTGACCGCGTTACTCCCACAGGTGAGCGGGCGGGACG
GCCCTTCTCCTCCGGGCTGTAATTAGCGCTTGGTTTAATGACGGCTTGTTTCTTTTCTGTGGCTGCGTGA
AAGCCTTGAGGGGCTCCGGGAGGGCCCTTTGTGCGGGGGGAGCGGCTCGGGGGGTGCGTGCGTGTGTGTG
TGCGTGGGGAGCGCCGCGTGCGGCTCCGCGCTGCCCGGCGGCTGTGAGCGCTGCGGGCGCGGCGCGGGGC
TTTGTGCGCTCCGCAGTGTGCGCGAGGGGAGCGCGGCCGGGGGCGGTGCCCCGCGGTGCGGGGGGGGCTG
CGAGGGGAACAAAGGCTGCGTGCGGGGTGTGTGCGTGGGGGGGTGAGCAGGGGGTGTGGGCGCGTCGGTC
GGGCTGCAACCCCCCCTGCACCCCCCTCCCCGAGTTGCTGAGCACGGCCCGGCTTCGGGTGCGGGGCTCC
GTACGGGGCGTGGCGCGGGGCTCGCCGTGCCGGGCGGGGGGTGGCGGCAGGTGGGGGTGCCGGGCGGGGC
GGGGCCGCCTCGGGCCGGGGAGGGCTCGGGGGAGGGGCGCGGCGGCCCCCGGAGCGCCGGCGGCTGTCGA
GGCGCGGCGAGCCGCAGCCATTGCCTTTTATGGTAATCGTGCGAGAGGGCGCAGGGACTTCCTTTGTCCC
AAATCTGTGCGGAGCCGAAATCTGGGAGGCGCCGCCGCACCCCCTCTAGCGGGCGCGGGGCGAAGCGGTG
CGGCGCCGGCAGGAAGGAAATGGGCGGGGAGGGCCTTCGTGCGTCGCCGCGCCGCCGTCCCCTTCTCCCT
CTCCAGCCTCGGGGCTGTCCGCGGGGGGACGGCTGCCTTCGGGGGGGACGGGGCAGGGCGGGGTTCGGCT
TCTGGCGTGTGACCGGCGGCTCTAGAGCCTCTGCTAACCATGTTCATGCCTTCTTCTTTTTCCTACAGCT
CCTGGGCAACGTGCTGGTTATTGTGCTGTCTCATCATTTTGGCAAAGAATTCCTCGAGAATTCTCACGCG
TGAATTCCACCATGGACTATAAGGACCACGACGGAGACTACAAGGATCATGATATTGATTACAAAGACGA
TGACGATAAGCCCGGGGGGGGAGCAGGAGGCATGGTGAGCGAGCTGATTAAGGAGAACATGCACATGAAG
CTGTACATGGAGGGCACCGTGAACAACCACCACTTCAAGTGCACATCCGAGGGCGAAGGCAAGCCCTACG
AGGGCACCCAGACCATGAGAATCAAGGCGGTCGAGGGCGGCCCTCTCCCCTTCGCCTTCGACATCCTGGC
TACCAGCTTCATGTACGGCAGCAAAACCTTCATCAACCACACCCAGGGCATCCCCGACTTCTTTAAGCAG
TCCTTCCCCGAGGGCTTCACATGGGAGAGAGTCACCACATACGAAGACGGGGGCGTGCTGACCGCTACCC
AGGACACCAGCCTCCAGGACGGCTGCCTCATCTACAACGTCAAGATCAGAGGGGTGAACTTCCCATCCAA
CGGCCCTGTGATGCAGAAGAAAACACTCGGCTGGGAGGCCTCCACCGAGACCCTGTACCCCGCTGACGGC
GGCCTGGAAGGCAGAGCCGACATGGCCCTGAAGCTCGTGGGCGGGGGCCACCTGATCTGCAACTTGAAGA
CCACATACAGATCCAAGAAACCCGCTAAGAACCTCAAGATGCCCGGCGTCTACTATGTGGACAGAAGACT
GGAAAGAATCAAGGAGGCCGACAAAGAGACCTACGTCGAGCAGCACGAGGTGGCTGTGGCCAGATACTGC
GACCTCCCTAGCAAACTGGGGCACAGAGGCGGTGGAGGGTCAGGCGGTGGTGGATCCACCGGTATGATTA
CTTCAGAGTTACCAGTGTTACAGGATTCAACTAATGAAACTACTGCCCACTCTGATGCTGGCAGCGAACT
TGAAGAAACAGAGGTCAAAGGAAAAAGAAAAAGGGGTCGTCCTGGCCGGCCTCCATCAACAAATAAGAAA
CCTCGAAAATCTCCAGGAGAAAAGAGCAGAATTGAAGCTGGAATTCGAGGAGCAGGTCGTGGAAGAGCCA
ATGGGCACCCCCAACAGAACGGCGACGGGGATCCTGTCACCTTATTTGAGGTGGTGAAGCTGGGGAAGAG
TGCAATGCAGTCCGTGGTGGATGACTGGATTGAATTATATAAACAAGACAGGGACATCGCACTTCTGGAT
TTAATCAACTTTTTTATCCAGTGTTCAGGATGTCGAGGTACGGTCAGAATAGAGATGTTTCGAAATATGC
AGAACGCAGAAATAATCAGAAAAATGACTGAAGAATTTGATGAGGACAGTGGTGACTACCCCCTTACAAT
GCCTGGTCCTCAGTGGAAAAAATTTCGTTCCAATTTTTGTGAATTTATTGGAGTCCTGATTCGACAGTGT
CAATATAGCATAATTTATGATGAATATATGATGGACACCGTAATTTCCCTTTTGACTGGTTTGTCAGACT
CCCAAGTCAGAGCTTTTAGGCATACAAGTACCCTTGCTGCAATGAAGCTGATGACTGCTCTGGTGAATGT
TGCTTTAAACCTCAGTATTCATCAAGATAATACACAGAGGCAATATGAAGCTGAGAGAAATAAAATGATT
GGGAAGAGAGCCAATGAAAGACTGGAGTTACTACTTCAGAAACGTAAAGAGCTACAAGAAAATCAAGATG
AAATTGAAAATATGATGAACTCTATCTTTAAGGGTATATTTGTTCATCGATACCGTGATGCAATTGCTGA
AATTCGAGCCATCTGTATTGAAGAAATTGGAGTGTGGATGAAAATGTATAGCGATGCCTTCCTAAATGAC
AGTTACTTGAAATATGTAGGATGGACTCTTCACGATAGGCAAGGGGAAGTCAGACTGAAGTGTTTGAAAG
CTCTACAAAGCCTGTATACCAATAGAGAATTATTCCCCAAATTGGAGCTATTTACAAATCGATTCAAGGA
TCGCATTGTATCAATGACTCTTGACAAAGAATATGATGTTGCTGTGGAAGCAATCCGATTGGTTACTCTG
ATCCTTCATGGCAGTGAAGAAGCTCTTTCCAACGAAGACTGTGAAAATGTTTACCATTTGGTGTATTCAG
CACATCGCCCTGTTGCTGTGGCAGCTGGAGAGTTCCTACACAAAAAGCTGTTCAGCAGACATGACCCACA
AGCAGAGGAAGCGTTAGCGAAGAGGAGAGGAAGGAACAGTCCAAACGGGAACCTCATTAGGATGCTTGTT
CTTTTCTTTCTGGAAAGTGAGTTACATGAACATGCAGCCTACTTGGTGGACAGCTTGTGGGAGAGCTCTC
AAGAACTGTTGAAAGACTGGGAATGTATGACAGAGTTACTATTAGAAGAACCTGTTCAAGGAGAAGAAGC
AATGTCTGACCGTCAAGAGAGTGCTCTTATAGAGCTAATGGTCTGTACAATTCGTCAGGCAGCTGAGGCA
CATCCTCCAGTGGGAAGGGGTACTGGCAAGAGAGTGCTAACAGCCAAAGAAAGGAAAACTCAAATTGATG
ATAGGAACAAATTAACTGAACATTTTATCATTACACTTCCTATGTTACTATCAAAGTATTCTGCAGATGC
TGAGAAGGTAGCAAACTTGCTGCAAATTCCACAGTATTTTGATCTAGAAATCTACAGCACAGGTCGGATG
GAAAAGCACCTGGATGCTTTATTAAAACAAATTAAGTTTGTTGTAGAGAAACATGTAGAATCAGATGTCC
TAGAAGCCTGCAGTAAAACCTACAGCATTTTATGCAGTGAAGAGTATACCATTCAGAATCGAGTTGATAT
TGCTCGGAGCCAACTGATTGATGAATTTGTAGATCGATTCAATCATTCTGTAGAAGACCTGTTGCAAGAG
GGTGAAGAAGCTGACGATGATGATATCTACAATGTTCTTTCCACCTTAAAGCGTTTAACTTCTTTTCACA
ATGCTCATGATCTCACTAAATGGGATCTATTTGGTAATTGCTACAGACTATTGAAGACTGGAATTGAACA
TGGAGCTATGCCAGAACAGATAGTCGTACAAGCACTGCAGTGTTCCCATTACTCAATTCTGTGGCAGTTG
GTGAAAATTACTGACGGATCTCCTTCCAAAGAGGATTTGTTGGTATTGAGGAAAACAGTGAAGTCTTTTC
TGGCTGTTTGCCAACAGTGCCTATCTAATGTTAATACTCCAGTTAAGGAACAGGCTTTCATGCTGCTCTG
TGATCTTTTAATGATTTTTAGCCACCAATTAATGACAGGTGGCAGAGAGGGCCTTCAGCCTTTGGTGTTT
AATCCAGATACTGGACTCCAGTCTGAACTCCTCAGTTTTGTGATGGATCATGTTTTCATTGACCAAGATG
AGGAAAACCAAAGCATGGAGGGTGATGAGGAAGATGAAGCTAATAAAATTGAAGCCTTACATAAAAGGAG
GAACCTGCTTGCTGCCTTCAGCAAACTTATCATTTATGATATTGTTGACATGCACGCAGCTGCAGACATC
TTTAAACACTACATGAAGTATTACAATGACTATGGTGATATTATTAAGGAAACACTGAGTAAGACCAGGC
AGATTGATAAAATTCAGTGTGCTAAGACTCTCATTCTCAGTCTGCAACAGTTGTTTAATGAACTTGTTCA
AGAACAAGGTCCTAATCTGGATAGGACATCTGCCCACGTCAGTGGGATTAAAGAACTGGCACGTCGTTTT
GCCCTTACATTTGGATTGGACCAGATCAAGACCCGAGAAGCTGTTGCCACACTTCACAAGGATGGAATAG
AGTTTGCCTTTAAATACCAGAATCAGAAAGGACAAGAATACCCACCCCCTAATCTGGCTTTTCTAGAAGT
ACTAAGTGAATTTTCTTCTAAACTCCTTCGACAGGACAAGAAAACTGTTCATTCGTATCTTGAAAAATTC
CTCACCGAGCAGATGATGGAAAGGAGGGAGGATGTGTGGCTTCCACTCATCTCGTATAGAAACTCATTAG
TCACTGGAGGTGAAGATGACAGGATGTCTGTGAACAGTGGAAGTAGCAGCAGTAAAACGTCCTCAGTAAG
GAGTAAGAAAGGAAGACCCCCACTGCACAGAAAACGAGTAGAAGATGAAAGTCTGGATAACACATGGCTA
AATAGGACTGACACGATGATTCAGACTCCTGGACCCTTGCCAACCCCACAGCTCACCTCCACGGTACTTA
GAGAAAACAGCCGTCCCATGGGAGAGCAGATTCAGGAACCTGAGTCTGAGCATGGCTCTGAACCAGACTT
TTTACATAATCCCCAGATGCAGATCTCTTGGTTAGGCCAGCCGAAGTTAGAAGACTTGAATCGGAAGGAC
AGAACAGGGATGAACTACATGAAAGTAAGAGCTGGAGTCCGGCACGCCGTTCGGGGTCTAATGGAGGAAG
ATGCTGAGCCCATCTTTGAAGATGTGATGATGTCATCACGGAGCCAGTTAGAAGACATGAATGAAGAATT
TGAAGACACCATGGTTATTGATTTGCCCCCATCAAGAAATCGCCGAGAGAGAGCTGAGCTAAGGCCAGAC
TTCTTTGACTCTGCAGCTATCATAGAAGATGATTCAGGATTTGGAATGCCTATGTTCTGAGTTTAAACGC
GGCCGCTCAGGTCAGGTGCAGGCTGCCTATCAGAAGGTGGTGGCTGGTGTGGCCAATGCCCTGGCTCACA
AATACCACTGAGATCTTTTTCCCTCTGCCAAAAATTATGGGGACATCATGAAGCCCCTTGAGCATCTGAC
TTCTGGCTAATAAAGGAAATTTATTTTCATTGCAATAGTGTGTTGGAATTTTTTGTGTCTCTCACTCGGA
AGGACATATGGGAGGGCAAATCATTTAAAACATCAGAATGAGTATTTGGTTTAGAGTTTGGCAACATATG
CCCATATGCTGGCTGCCATGAACAAAGGTTGGCTATAAAGAGGTCATCAGTATATGAAACAGCCCCCTGC
TGTCCATTCCTTATTCCATAGAAAAGCCTTGACTTGAGGTTAGATTTTTTTTATATTTTGTTTTGTGTTA
TTTTTTTCTTTAACATCCCTAAAATTTTCCTTACATGTTTTACTAGCCAGATTTTTCCTCCTCTCCTGAC
TACTCCCAGTCATAGCTGTCCCTCTTCTCTTATGGAGATCCCTCGACCTGCAGCCCAAGCTTGGCGTAAT
CATGGTCATAGCTGTTTCCTGTGTGAAATTGTTATCCGCTCACAATTCCACACAACATACGAGCCGGAAG
CATAAAGTGTAAAGCCTGGGGTGCCTAATGAGTGAGCTAACTCACATTAATTGCGTTGCGCTCACTGCCC
GCTTTCCAGTCGGGAAACCTGTCGTGCCAGCGGATCCGCTGCATTAATGAATCGGCCAACGCGCGGGGAG
AGGCGGTTTGCGTATTGGGCGCTCTTCCGCTTCCTCGCTCACTGACTCGCTGCGCTCGGTCGTTCGGCTG
CGGCGAGCGGTATCAGCTCACTCAAAGGCGGTAATACGGTTATCCACAGAATCAGGGGATAACGCAGGAA
AGAACATGTGAGCAAAAGGCCAGCAAAAGGCCAGGAACCGTAAAAAGGCCGCGTTGCTGGCGTTTTTCCA
TAGGCTCCGCCCCCCTGACGAGCATCACAAAAATCGACGCTCAAGTCAGAGGTGGCGAAACCCGACAGGA
CTATAAAGATACCAGGCGTTTCCCCCTGGAAGCTCCCTCGTGCGCTCTCCTGTTCCGACCCTGCCGCTTA
CCGGATACCTGTCCGCCTTTCTCCCTTCGGGAAGCGTGGCGCTTTCTCATAGCTCACGCTGTAGGTATCT
CAGTTCGGTGTAGGTCGTTCGCTCCAAGCTGGGCTGTGTGCACGAACCCCCCGTTCAGCCCGACCGCTGC
GCCTTATCCGGTAACTATCGTCTTGAGTCCAACCCGGTAAGACACGACTTATCGCCACTGGCAGCAGCCA
CTGGTAACAGGATTAGCAGAGCGAGGTATGTAGGCGGTGCTACAGAGTTCTTGAAGTGGTGGCCTAACTA
CGGCTACACTAGAAGAACAGTATTTGGTATCTGCGCTCTGCTGAAGCCAGTTACCTTCGGAAAAAGAGTT
GGTAGCTCTTGATCCGGCAAACAAACCACCGCTGGTAGCGGTGGTTTTTTTGTTTGCAAGCAGCAGATTA
CGCGCAGAAAAAAAGGATCTCAAGAAGATCCTTTGATCTTTTCTACGGGGTCTGACGCTCAGTGGAACGA
AAACTCACGTTAAGGGATTTTGGTCATGAGATTATCAAAAAGGATCTTCACCTAGATCCTTTTAAATTAA
AAATGAAGTTTTAAATCAATCTAAAGTATATATGAGTAAACTTGGTCTGACAGTTACCAATGCTTAATCA
GTGAGGCACCTATCTCAGCGATCTGTCTATTTCGTTCATCCATAGTTGCCTGACTCCCCGTCGTGTAGAT
AACTACGATACGGGAGGGCTTACCATCTGGCCCCAGTGCTGCAATGATACCGCGAGACCCACGCTCACCG
GCTCCAGATTTATCAGCAATAAACCAGCCAGCCGGAAGGGCCGAGCGCAGAAGTGGTCCTGCAACTTTAT
CCGCCTCCATCCAGTCTATTAATTGTTGCCGGGAAGCTAGAGTAAGTAGTTCGCCAGTTAATAGTTTGCG
CAACGTTGTTGCCATTGCTACAGGCATCGTGGTGTCACGCTCGTCGTTTGGTATGGCTTCATTCAGCTCC
GGTTCCCAACGATCAAGGCGAGTTACATGATCCCCCATGTTGTGCAAAAAAGCGGTTAGCTCCTTCGGTC
CTCCGATCGTTGTCAGAAGTAAGTTGGCCGCAGTGTTATCACTCATGGTTATGGCAGCACTGCATAATTC
TCTTACTGTCATGCCATCCGTAAGATGCTTTTCTGTGACTGGTGAGTACTCAACCAAGTCATTCTGAGAA
TAGTGTATGCGGCGACCGAGTTGCTCTTGCCCGGCGTCAATACGGGATAATACCGCGCCACATAGCAGAA
CTTTAAAAGTGCTCATCATTGGAAAACGTTCTTCGGGGCGAAAACTCTCAAGGATCTTACCGCTGTTGAG
ATCCAGTTCGATGTAACCCACTCGTGCACCCAACTGATCTTCAGCATCTTTTACTTTCACCAGCGTTTCT
GGGTGAGCAAAAACAGGAAGGCAAAATGCCGCAAAAAAGGGAATAAGGGCGACACGGAAATGTTGAATAC
TCATACTCTTCCTTTTTCAATATTATTGAAGCATTTATCAGGGTTATTGTCTCATGAGCGGATACATATT
TGAATGTATTTAGAAAAATAAACAAATAGGGGTTCCGCGCACATTTCCCCGAAAAGTGCCACCTG
